>Addgene plasmid #67622 | pa-G-GECO1.2 | addgene partial sequence | sequence record 120574 | T7 5'-TAATACGACTCACTATAGGG-3'
TGGTCGACTCATCACGTCGTAAGTGGAATAAGACAGGTCACGCAGTCAGAGCTATAGGTCGGCTGAGCTC
ACTCGAGAACGTCTATATCAAGGCCGACGAGCAGAAGAACGGCATCAAGGCGTACTTCAAGATCCGCCAC
AACATCGAGGGCGGCGGCGTGCAGCTCGCCTACCACTACCAGCAGAACACCCCCATCGGCGACGGCCCCG
TGCTGCTGCCCGACAACCACTACCTGAGCCATCAGTCCAAACTTTCGAAAGACCCCAACGAGAAGCGCGA
TCACATGGTCCTGCTGGAGTTCGTGACCGCCGCCGGGATCACTCTCGGCATGGACGAGCTGTACAAGGGC
GGTACCGGAGGGAGCGAATCCATGGTGAGCAAGGGCGAGGAGCTGTTCACCGGGGTGGTGCCCATCCAGG
TCGAGCTGGACGGCGACGTAAACGGCCACAAGTTCAGCGTGTCCGGCGAGGGTGAGGGCGATGCCACCTA
CGGCAAGCTGACCCTGAAGTTCATCTGCACCACCGGCAAGCTGCCCGTGCCCTGGCCCACCCTCGTGACC
ACCTTCAGCTACGGCGTGCAGTGCTTCAGCCGCTACCCCGACCACATGAAGCAGCACGACTTCTTCAAGT
CCGCCATGCCCGAAGGCTACATCCAGGAGCGCACCATCTTCTTCAAGGGCGACGGCAACTACAAGACCCG
CGCCGAGGTGAAGTTCGAGGGCGACACCCTGGTGAACCGCATCGAGCTGAAGGGCATCGACTTCAAGGAG
GACGGCAACATCCTGGGGCACAAGCTGGAGTACAACACGCGTGACCAACTGACTGAAGAGCAGATCGCAG
AATTTAAAGAGGCTTTCTCCCTATTTGACAAGGACGGGGATGGG
