>Addgene plasmid #67622 | pa-G-GECO1.2 | addgene partial sequence | sequence record 120575 | GFPGenotRW 5'-AGTCGATGCCCTTCAGCTCGAT-3'
CTTCACCTCGGCGCGGGTCTTGTAGTTGCCGTCGCCCTTGAAGAAGATGGTGCGCTCCTGGATGTAGCCT
TCGGGCATGGCGGACTTGAAGAAGTCGTGCTGCTTCATGTGGTCGGGGTAGCGGCTGAAGCACTGCACGC
CGTAGCTGAAGGTGGTCACGAGGGTGGGCCAGGGCACGGGCAGCTTGCCGGTGGTGCAGATGAACTTCAG
GGTCAGCTTGCCGTAGGTGGCATCGCCCTCACCCTCGCCGGACACGCTGAACTTGTGGCCGTTTACGTCG
CCGTCCAGCTCGACCTGGATGGGCACCACCCCGGTGAACAGCTCCTCGCCCTTGCTCACCATGGATTCGC
TCCCTCCGGTACCGCCCTTGTACAGCTCGTCCATGCCGAGAGTGATCCCGGCGGCGGTCACGAACTCCAG
CAGGACCATGTGATCGCGCTTCTCGTTGGGGTCTTTCGAAAGTTTGGACTGATGGCTCAGGTAGTGGTTG
TCGGGCAGCAGCACGGGGCCGTCGCCGATGGGGGTGTTCTGCTGGTAGTGGTAGGCGAGCTGCACGCCGC
CGCCCTCGATGTTGTGGCGGATCTTGAAGTACGCCTTGATGCCGTTCTTCTGCTCGTCGGCCTTGATATA
GACGTTCTCGAGTGAGCTCAGCCGACCTATAGCTCTGACTGCGTGACCTGTCTTATTCCACTTACGACGT
GATGAGTCGACCATGGTGGATCCGAGCTCGGTACCAAGCTTGGGTCTCCCTATAGTGAGTCGTATTAATT
TCGATAAGCCAGTAAGCAGTGGGTTCTCTAGTTAGCCAGAGAGCTCTGCTTATATAGACCT
