>Addgene plasmid #67622 | pa-G-GECO1.2 | depositor partial sequence | sequence record 120576 | Insert
TCTCTGGCTAACTAGAGAACCCACTGCTTACTGGCTTATCGAAATTAATACGACTCACTATAGGGAGACC
CAAGCTTGGTACCGAGCTCGGATCCACCATGGTCGACTCATCACGTCGTAAGTGGAATAAGACAGGTCAC
GCAGTCAGAGCTATAGGTCGGCTGAGCTCACTCGAGAACGTCTATATCAAGGCCGACGAGCAGAAGAACG
GCATCAAGGCGTACTTCAAGATCCGCCACAACATCGAGGGCGGCGGCGTGCAGCTCGCCTACCACTACCA
GCAGAACACCCCCATCGGCGACGGCCCCGTGCTGCTGCCCGACAACCACTACCTGAGCCATCAGTCCAAA
CTTTCGAAAGACCCCAACGAGAAGCGCGATCACATGGTCCTGCTGGAGTTCGTGACCGCCGCCGGGATCA
CTCTCGGCATGGACGAGCTGTACAAGGGCGGTACCGGAGGGAGCGAATCCATGGTGAGCAAGGGCGAGGA
GCTGTTCACCGGGGTGGTGCCCATCCAGGTCGAGCTGGACGGCGACGTAAACGGCCACAAGTTCAGCGTG
TCCGGCGAGGGTGAGGGCGATGCCACCTACGGCAAGCTGACCCTGAAGTTCATCTGCACCACCGGCAAGC
TGCCCGTGCCCTGGCCCACCCTCGTGACCACCTTCAGCTACGGCGTGCAGTGCTTCAGCCGCTACCCCGA
CCACATGAAGCAGCACGACTTCTTCAAGTCCGCCATGCCCGAAGGCTACATCCAGGAGCGCACCATCTTC
TTCAAGGGCGACGGCAACTACAAGACCCGCGCCGAGGTGAAGTTCGAGGGCGACACCCTGGTGAACCGCA
TCGAGCTGAAGGGCATCGACTTCAAGGAGGACGGCAACATCCTGGGGCACAAGCTGGAGTACAACACGCG
TGACCAACTGACTGAAGAGCAGATCGCAGAATTTAAAGAGGCTTTCTCCCTATTTGACAAGGACGGGGAT
GGGACGATAACAACCAAGGAGCTGGGGGACGGTGATGCGGTCTCTGGGGGCAGAACCCCACAGA
