[The description below was written by a language model from this plasmid's Addgene catalogue record.]
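Description:
pa-G-GECO1.2 is a mammalian expression plasmid encoding a photoactivatable version of the green genetically encoded calcium indicator G-GECO1.2. It is built on a customized pCMV backbone of about 3.2 kb, derived from an earlier G-GECO plasmid. The total size is about 4.5 kb. The plasmid is maintained in E. coli at high copy number under ampicillin selection. No feature table is provided, so the origin of replication, polyadenylation signal and any mammalian selection marker are not stated. The backbone name implies that a CMV promoter drives expression, but the record does not list the promoter explicitly.

The insert is a synthetic open reading frame of about 1.26 kb. GECO-type sensors are single-fluorophore indicators in which a circularly permuted fluorescent protein is flanked by calmodulin and a calmodulin-binding peptide, so that calcium binding changes fluorescence intensity. This variant carries four substitutions relative to the parent sensor: V81H, M84K, L189F and T190S. The record associates these changes with the photoactivatable form of the indicator, although it does not explain what each one contributes. A photoactivatable reporter of this kind is expected to stay dim until it is switched on by light, after which it reports calcium.

The stated purpose is a photoactivatable fluorescent calcium reporter, and the associated work concerns targeted neuronal imaging. This suggests the construct is used to highlight selected cells or subcellular regions optically, then follow their calcium activity against a dark background of non-activated cells. No epitope tags, targeting sequences or additional reporters are recorded.
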