Addgene plasmid #67622: pa-G-GECO1.2
Purpose: photoactivatable fluorescent calcium reporter
Depositing lab: Ehud Isacoff. Depositing organization: University of California, Berkeley. Publication: Photoactivatable genetically encoded calcium indicators for targeted neuronal imaging. Berlin S, Carroll EC, Newman ZL, Okada HO, Quinn CM, Kallman B, Rockwell NC, Martin SS, Lagarias JC, Isacoff EY. Nat Methods. 2015 Jul 13. doi: 10.1038/nmeth.3480. PubMed 26167640.
Backbone
  Vector backbone: pCMV
  Backbone manufacturer: Campbell RE
  Backbone size w/o insert (bp): 3200
  Total vector size (bp): 4457
  Modifications to backbone: Customized Vector, see Addgene # 32446, Zhao et al Science. 2011.
  Vector type: Mammalian Expression
Growth in bacteria
  Bacterial resistance: Ampicillin, 100 μg/mL
  Growth temperature: 37°C
  Growth strain: DH5alpha
  Copy number: High Copy
Gene/Insert
  Gene/Insert name: pa-G-GECO1.2 (alt name: photoactivatable G-GECO1.2)
  Species: Synthetic
  Insert size (bp): 1257
  Mutation: V81H, M84K, L189F, T190S
Resource information
  A portion of this plasmid was derived from a plasmid made by: clone purchased from Addgene, engineered by Robert Campbell. Publication: Zhao et al Science. 2011 Sep 8.
Terms and licenses: Academic/Nonprofit Terms; Industry Terms: Not Available to Industry
How to cite: pa-G-GECO1.2 was a gift from Ehud Isacoff (Addgene plasmid # 67622 ; http://n2t.net/addgene:67622 ; RRID:Addgene_67622)
